>Addgene plasmid #48071 | pICH54077 | depositor full sequence | sequence record 69071 | Full Sequence
TGCCTTGTCTTCACGAAGTGGTTTAAACTATCAGTGTTTGACAGGATATATTGGCGGGTAAACCTAAGAG
AAAAGAGCGTTTATTAGAATAATCGGATATTTAAAAGGGCGTGAAAAGGTTTATCCGTTCGTCCATTTGT
ATGTGCATGCCAACCACAGGGTTCCCCAGATCAGGCGCTGGCTGCTGAACCCCCAGCCGGAACTGACCCC
ACAAGGCCCTAGCGTTTGCAATGCACCAGGTCATCATTGACCCAGGCGTGTTCCACCAGGCCGCTGCCTC
GCAACTCTTCGCAGGCTTCGCCGACCTGCTCGCGCCACTTCTTCACGCGGGTGGAATCCGATCCGCACAT
GAGGCGGAAGGTTTCCAGCTTGAGCGGGTACGGCTCCCGGTGCGAGCTGAAATAGTCGAACATCCGTCGG
GCCGTCGGCGACAGCTTGCGGTACTTCTCCCATATGAATTTCGTGTAGTGGTCGCCAGCAAACAGCACGA
CGATTTCCTCGTCGATCAGGACCTGGCAACGGGACGTTTTCTTGCCACGGTCCAGGACGCGGAAGCGGTG
CAGCAGCGACACCGATTCCAGGTGCCCAACGCGGTCGGACGTGAAGCCCATCGCCGTCGCCTGTAGGCGC
GACAGGCATTCCTCGGCCTTCGTGTAATACCGGCCATTGATCGACCAGCCCAGGTCCTGGCAAAGCTCGT
AGAACGTGAAGGTGATCGGCTCGCCGATAGGGGTGCGCTTCGCGTACTCCAACACCTGCTGCCACACCAG
TTCGTCATCGTCGGCCCGCAGCTCGACGCCGGTGTAGGTGATCTTCACGTCCTTGTTGACGTGGAAAATG
ACCTTGTTTTGCAGCGCCTCGCGCGGGATTTTCTTGTTGCGCGTGGTGAACAGGGCAGAGCGGGCCGTGT
CGTTTGGCATCGCTCGCATCGTGTCCGGCCACGGCGCAATATCGAACAAGGAAAGCTGCATTTCCTTGAT
CTGCTGCTTCGTGTGTTTCAGCAACGCGGCCTGCTTGGCCTCGCTGACCTGTTTTGCCAGGTCCTCGCCG
GCGGTTTTTCGCTTCTTGGTCGTCATAGTTCCTCGCGTGTCGATGGTCATCGACTTCGCCAAACCTGCCG
CCTCCTGTTCAAGACGACGCGAACGCTCCACGGCGGCCGATGGCGCGGGCAGGGCAGGGGGAGCCAGTTG
CACGCTGTCGCGCTCGATCTTGGCCGTAGCTTGCTGGACCATCGAGCCGACGGACTGGAAGGTTTCGCGG
GGCGCACGCATGACGGTGCGGCTTGCGATGGTTTCGGCATCCTCGGCGGAAAACCCCGCGTCGATCAGTT
CTTGCCTGTATGCCTTCCGGTCAAACGTCCGATTCATTCACCCTCCTTGCGGGATTGCCCCGACTCACGC
CGGGGCAATGTGCCCTTATTCCTGATTTGACCCGCCTGGTGCCTTGGTGTCCAGATAATCCACCTTATCG
GCAATGAAGTCGGTCCCGTAGACCGTCTGGCCGTCCTTCTCGTACTTGGTATTCCGAATCTTGCCCTGCA
CGAATACCAGCGACCCCTTGCCCAAATACTTGCCGTGGGCCTCGGCCTGAGAGCCAAAACACTTGATGCG
GAAGAAGTCGGTGCGCTCCTGCTTGTCGCCGGCATCGTTGCGCCACATCTAGGATCTGCCAGGAACCGTA
AAAAGGCCGCGTTGCTGGCGTTTTTCCATAGGCTCCGCCCCCCTGACGAGCATCACAAAAATCGACGCTC
AAGTCAGAGGTGGCGAAACCCGACAGGACTATAAAGATACCAGGCGTTTCCCCCTGGAAGCTCCCTCGTG
CGCTCTCCTGTTCCGACCCTGCCGCTTACCGGATACCTGTCCGCCTTTCTCCCTTCGGGAAGCGTGGCGC
TTTCTCATAGCTCACGCTGTAGGTATCTCAGTTCGGTGTAGGTCGTTCGCTCCAAGCTGGGCTGTGTGCA
CGAACCCCCCGTTCAGCCCGACCGCTGCGCCTTATCCGGTAACTATCGTCTTGAGTCCAACCCGGTAAGA
CACGACTTATCGCCACTGGCAGCAGCCACTGGTAACAGGATTAGCAGAGCGAGGTATGTAGGCGGTGCTA
CAGAGTTCTTGAAGTGGTGGCCTAACTACGGCTACACTAGAAGGACAGTATTTGGTATCTGCGCTCTGCT
GAAGCCAGTTACCTTCGGAAAAAGAGTTGGTAGCTCTTGATCCGGCAAACAAACCACCGCTGGTAGCGGT
GGTTTTTTTGTTTGCAAGCAGCAGATTACGCGCAGAAAAAAAGGATCTCAAGAAGATCCTTTGATCTTTT
CTACGGGGTCTGACGCTCAGTGGAACGAAAACTCACGTTAAGGGATTTTGGTCATGAGATTATCAAAAAG
GATCTTCACCTAGATCCTTTTAAATTAAAAATGAAGTTTTAAATCAATCTAAAGTATATATGAGTAAACT
TGGTCTGACAGTTACCAATGCTTAATCAGTGAGGCACCTATCTCAGCGATCTGTCTATTTCGTTCATCCA
TAGTTGCCTGACTCCCCGTCGTGTAGATAACTACGATACGGGAGGGCTTACCATCTGGCCCCAGTGCTGC
AATGATACCGCGAGAACCACGCTCACCGGCTCCAGATTTATCAGCAATAAACCAGCCAGCCGGAAGGGCC
GAGCGCAGAAGTGGTCCTGCAACTTTATCCGCCTCCATCCAGTCTATTAATTGTTGCCGGGAAGCTAGAG
TAAGTAGTTCGCCAGTTAATAGTTTGCGCAACGTTGTTGCCATTGCTACAGGCATCGTGGTGTCACGCTC
GTCGTTTGGTATGGCTTCATTCAGCTCCGGTTCCCAACGATCAAGGCGAGTTACATGATCCCCCATGTTG
TGCAAAAAAGCGGTTAGCTCCTTCGGTCCTCCGATCGTTGTCAGAAGTAAGTTGGCCGCAGTGTTATCAC
TCATGGTTATGGCAGCACTGCATAATTCTCTTACTGTCATGCCATCCGTAAGATGCTTTTCTGTGACTGG
TGAGTACTCAACCAAGTCATTCTGAGAATAGTGTATGCGGCGACCGAGTTGCTCTTGCCCGGCGTCAATA
CGGGATAATACCGCGCCACATAGCAGAACTTTAAAAGTGCTCATCATTGGAAAACGTTCTTCGGGGCGAA
AACTCTCAAGGATCTTACCGCTGTTGAGATCCAGTTCGATGTAACCCACTCGTGCACCCAACTGATCTTC
AGCATCTTTTACTTTCACCAGCGTTTCTGGGTGAGCAAAAACAGGAAGGCAAAATGCCGCAAAAAAGGGA
ATAAGGGCGACACGGAAATGTTGAATACTCATACTCTTCCTTTTTCAATATTATTGAAGCATTTATCAGG
GTTATTGTCTCATGAGCGGATACATATTTGAATGTATTTAGAAAAATAAACAAATAGGGGTTCCGCGCAC
GAATTGGCCAGCGCTGCCATTTTTGGGGTGAGGCCGTTCGCGGCCGAGGGGCGCAGCCCCTGGGGGGATG
GGAGGCCCGCGTTAGCGGGCCGGGAGGGTTCGAGAAGGGGGGGCACCCCCCTTCGGCGTGCGCGGTCACG
CGCACAGGGCGCAGCCCTGGTTAAAAACAAGGTTTATAAATATTGGTTTAAAAGCAGGTTAAAAGACAGG
TTAGCGGTGGCCGAAAAACGGGCGGAAACCCTTGCAAATGCTGGATTTTCTGCCTGTGGACAGCCCCTCA
AATGTCAATAGGTGCGCCCCTCATCTGTCAGCACTCTGCCCCTCAAGTGTCAAGGATCGCGCCCCTCATC
TGTCAGTAGTCGCGCCCCTCAAGTGTCAATACCGCAGGGCACTTATCCCCAGGCTTGTCCACATCATCTG
TGGGAAACTCGCGTAAAATCAGGCGTTTTCGCCGATTTGCGAGGCTGGCCAGCTCCACGTCGCCGGCCGA
AATCGAGCCTGCCCCTCATCTGTCAACGCCGCGCCGGGTGAGTCGGCCCCTCAAGTGTCAACGTCCGCCC
CTCATCTGTCAGTGAGGGCCAAGTTTTCCGCGAGGTATCCACAACGCCGGCGGCCGCGGTGTCTCGCACA
CGGCTTCGACGGCGTTTCTGGCGCGTTTGCAGGGCCATAGACGGCCGCCAGCCCAGCGGCGAGGGCAACC
AGCCCGGTGAGCGTCGCAAAGGAGATCCTGATCTGACTGATGGGCTGCCTGTATCGAGTGGTGATTTTGT
GCCGAGCTGCCGGTCGGGGAGCTGTTGGCTGGCTGGTGGCAGGATATATTGTGGTGTAAACAAATTGACG
CTTAGACAACTTAATAACACATTGCGGACGTTTTTAATGTACTGGGGTGGATGCAGTGGGCCCCACTCTG
TGAAGACAAGAGCCTCTACCAAAGGTCA
Features (pLannotate 1.2.2; 8 found; start..end, strand, type, name):
     39..63      +  misc_feature   RB T-DNA repeat: right border repeat from nopaline C58 T-DNA
    175..195     -  CDS            TetR (fragment): tetracycline resistance regulatory protein; tetR
    222..1367    -  CDS            trfA: TRFA_ECOLX - Experimental evidence at protein level: Swiss-Prot protein existence level 1. Also involved in plasmid copy number control, promoting intermolecular coupling of protein bound iterons at oriV, which inhibits replication initiation. From Escherichia coli.
   1703..2291    -  rep_origin     ori: high-copy-number ColE1/pMB1/pBR322/pUC origin of replication
   2462..3322    -  CDS            AmpR: β-lactamase; bla; confers resistance to ampicillin, carbenicillin, and related antibiotics
   3323..3427    -  promoter       AmpR promoter: bla
   3514..4145    -  rep_origin     oriV: incP origin of replication
   4237..4261    +  misc_feature   LB T-DNA repeat: left border repeat from nopaline C58 T-DNA
