[The description below was written by a language model from this plasmid's Addgene catalogue record and pLannotate feature annotations shown in this document.]
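Description:
pICH54077 is an empty-backbone plasmid from a modular cloning (MoClo) system for standardized assembly of multigene constructs. The depositor describes it only as a "level 2 dummy fragment". The record lists no insert, and the vector type is left unspecified. The backbone is a self-made hybrid derived from pBIN19 and pUC19, listed at about 4.3 kb, which agrees closely with the 4,368 nt depositor sequence used for annotation.

The feature table reflects that mixed ancestry. A high-copy ColE1/pUC-type origin and a β-lactamase gene under its own bla promoter support high-copy propagation and ampicillin selection in E. coli. From the pBIN19 binary vector lineage come the incP oriV origin and the trfA gene, whose product initiates replication at oriV and contributes to copy-number control. This pair generally allows maintenance in a broad range of Gram-negative hosts, including Agrobacterium. A short TetR fragment is also annotated and appears to be a non-functional remnant of the parental backbone. Nopaline C58-type right and left T-DNA border repeats are present. On the circular map they lie only about 150 bp apart across the sequence junction, so the T-DNA region between them is very small. No promoter, coding sequence, reporter or plant selection marker is annotated there.

This is consistent with a placeholder module that carries no functional payload. In hierarchical assembly schemes, such dummy parts typically fill a position that would otherwise hold a gene or transcription unit. The record does not give the type IIS restriction sites, fusion overhangs or the position this dummy occupies.
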