Addgene plasmid #48071: pICH54077
Purpose: (Empty Backbone)
Depositing lab: Sylvestre Marillonnet. Depositing organization: Leibniz Institute of Plant Biochemistry (IPB). Publication: A modular cloning system for standardized assembly of multigene constructs. Weber E, Engler C, Gruetzner R, Werner S, Marillonnet S. PLoS One. 2011 Feb 18;6(2):e16765. doi: 10.1371/journal.pone.0016765. PubMed 21364738.
Backbone
  Vector backbone: derived from pBIN19 and pUC19
  Backbone manufacturer: self-made
  Backbone size (bp): 4349
  Vector type: Unspecified
Growth in bacteria
  Bacterial resistance: Ampicillin, 100 μg/mL
  Growth temperature: 37°C
  Growth strain: DH10B
  Copy number: High Copy
Gene/Insert
  Gene/Insert name: None
Terms and licenses: Academic/Nonprofit Terms; Industry Terms: Not Available to Industry
Depositor comments: level 2 dummy fragment
How to cite: pICH54077 was a gift from Sylvestre Marillonnet (Addgene plasmid # 48071 ; http://n2t.net/addgene:48071 ; RRID:Addgene_48071)
