>Addgene plasmid #48071 | pICH54077 | addgene partial sequence | sequence record 74292 | LB-F1 5'-gtggtgtaaacaaattgacgc-3'
CATTGCGGACGTTTTTAATGTACTGGGGTGGATGCAGTGGGCCCCACTCTGTGAAGACAAGAGCCTCTAC
CAAAGGTCATGCCTTGTCTTCACGAAGTGGTTTAAACTATCAGTGTTTGACAGGATATATTGGCGGGTAA
ACCTAAGAGAAAAGAGCGTTTATTAGAATAATCGGATATTTAAAAGGGCGTGAAAAGGTTTATCCGTTCG
TCCATTTGTATGTGCATGCCAACCACAGGGTTCCCCAGATCAGGCGCTGGCTGCTGAACCCCCAGCCGGA
ACTGACCCCACAAGGCCCTAGCGTTTGCAATGCACCAGGTCATCATTGACCCAGGCGTGTTCCACCAGGC
CGCTGCCTCGCAACTCTTCGCAGGCTTCGCCGACCTGCTCGCGCCACTTCTTCACGCGGGTGGAATCCGA
TCCGCACATGAGGCGGAAGGTTTCCAGCTTGAGCGGGTACGGCTCCCGGTGCGAGCTGAAATAGTCGAAC
ATCCGTCGGGCCGTCGGCGACAGCTTGCGGTACTTCTCCCATATGAATTTCGTGTAGTGGTCGCCAGCAA
ACAGCACGACGATTTCCTCGTCGATCAGGACCTGGCAACGGGACGTTTTCTTGCCACGGTCCAGGACGCG
GAAGCGGTGCAGCAGCGACACCGATTCCAGGTGCCCAACGCGGTCGGACGTGAAGCCCATCGCCGTCGCC
TGTAGGCGCGACAGGCATTCCTCGGCCTTCGTGTAATACCGGCCATTGATCGACCAGCCCAGGTCCTGGC
AAAGCTCGTAGAACGTGAAGGTGATCGGCTCGCCGATAGGGGTGCGCTTCGCGTACTCCAACACCTGCTG
CCACACCAGTTCGTCATCGTCGGCCCGCAGCTCGACGCCGGTGTAGGTGATCTTCACGTCCTTGTTGACG
TGGAAAATGACCTTGTTTTGCAGCGCCTCGCGCGGGATTTTCTTGTTGCGCGTGGTGAACAGGGCAGAGC
GGGCCGTGT
